>Addgene plasmid #145430 | pGBW-m4046461 | depositor full sequence | sequence record 287607 | Full Sequence
GCGGCCGCCCCACACACCATAGCTTCAAAATGTTTCTACTCCTTTTTTACTCTTCCAGATTTTCTCGGAC
TCCGCGCATCGCCGTACCACTTCAAAACACCCAAGCACAGCATACTAAATTTCCCCTCTTTCTTCCTCTA
GGGTGTCGTTAATTACCCGTACTAAAGGTTTGGAAAAGAAAAAAGAGACCGCCTCGTTTCTTTTTCTTCG
TCGAAAAAGGCAATAAAAATTTTTATCACGTTTCTTTTTCTTGAAAATTTTTTTTTTTGATTTTTTTCTC
TTTCGATGACCTCCCATTGATATTTAAGTTAATAAACGGTCTTCAATTTCTCAAGTTTCAGTTTCATTTT
TCTTGTTCTATTACAACTTTTTTTACTTCTTGCTCATTAGAAAGAAAGCATAGCAATCTAATCTAAGTTT
TAATTACAAAATGGAGAGCCTTGTCCCTGGTTTCAAC
[348 nt withheld, positions 458-805]
AACGGTAATAAAGGAGCTGGTGGCCATAGTTACGGCGCCGATCTAAAGTCATTTGACTTAGGCGACGAGC
TTGGCACTGATCCTTATGAAGATTTTCAAGAAAACTGGAACACTAAACATAGCAGTGGTGTTACCCGTGA
ACTCATGCGTGAGCTTAACGGACTCGTGCCGAGAGGTTCTGATTATAAAGATCATGATGGTGATTATAAA
GATCATGATATTGATTATAAAGATGATGATGATAAATAAACAGGCCCCTTTTCCTTTGTCGATATCATGT
AATTAGTTATGTCACGCTTACATTCACGCCCTCCTCCCACATCCGCTCTAACCGAAAAGGAAGGAGTTAG
ACAACCTGAAGTCTAGGTCCCTATTTATTTTTTTTAATAGTTATGTTAGTATTAAGAACGTTATTTATAT
TTCAAATTTTTCTTTTTTTTCTGTACAAAGCGGCCGCCGAACCACTAGTGCACTGCAGTACACGGTTTCC
TTGAAATTTTTTTGATTCGGTAATCTCCGAACAGAAGGAAGAACGAAGGAAGGAGCACAGACTTAGATTG
GTATATATACGCATATGTAGTGTTGAAGAAACATGAAATTGCCCAGTATTCTTAACCCAACTGCACAGAA
CAAAAACGTGCAGGAAACGAAGATAAATCATGTCGAAAGCTACATATAAGGAACGTGCTGCTACTCATCC
TAGTCCTGTTGCTGCCAAGCTATTTAATATCATGCACGAAAAGCAAACAAACTTGTGTGCTTCATTGGAT
GTTCGTACCACCAAGGAATTACTGGAGTTAGTTGAAGCATTAGGTCCCAAAATTTGTTTACTAAAAACAC
ATGTGGATATCTTGACTGATTTTTCCATGGAGGGCACAGTTAAGCCGCTAAAGGCATTATCCGCCAAGTA
CAATTTTTTACTCTTCGAGGACAGAAAATTTGCTGACATTGGTAATACAGTCAAATTGCAGTACTCTGCG
GGTGTATACAGAATAGCAGAATGGGCAGACATTACGAATGCACACGGTGTGGTGGGCCCAGGTATTGTTA
GCGGTTTGAAGCAGGCGGCAGAAGAAGTAACAAAGGAACCTAGAGGCCTTTTGATGTTAGCAGAATTGTC
ATGCAAGGGCTCCCTATCTACTGGAGAATATACTAAGGGTACTGTTGACATTGCGAAGAGCGACAAAGAT
TTTGTTATCGGCTTTATTGCTCAAAGAGACATGGGTGGAAGAGATGAAGGTTACGATTGGTTGATTATGA
CACCCGGTGTGGGTTTAGATGACAAGGGAGATGCATTGGGTCAACAGTATAGAACCGTGGATGATGTGGT
TTCTACAGGATCTGACATTATTATTGTTGGAAGAGGACTATTTGCAAAGGGAAGGGATGCTAAGGTAGAG
GGTGAACGTTACAGAAAAGCAGGCTGGGAAGCATATTTGAGAAGATGCGGCCAGCAAAACTAAAAAACTG
TATTATAAGTAAATGCATGTATACTAAACTCACAAATTAGAGCTTCAATTTAATTATATCAGTTATTACC
CGAGTAACGAAGCATCTGTGCTTCATTTTGTAGAACAAAAATGCAACGCGAGAGCGCTAATTTTTCAAAC
AAAGAATCTGAGCTGCATTTTTACAGAACAGAAATGCAACGCGAAAGCGCTATTTTACCAACGAAGAATC
TGTGCTTCATTTTTGTAAAACAAAAATGCAACGCGAGAGCGCTAATTTTTCAAACAAAGAATCTGAGCTG
CATTTTTACAGAACAGAAATGCAACGCGAGAGCGCTATTTTACCAACAAAGAATCTATACTTCTTTTTTG
TTCTACAAAAATGCATCCCGAGAGCGCTATTTTTCTAACAAAGCATCTTAGATTACTTTTTTTCTCCTTT
GTGCGCTCTATAATGCAGTCTCTTGATAACTTTTTGCACTGTAGGTCCGTTAAGGTTAGAAGAAGGCTAC
TTTGGTGTCTATTTTCTCTTCCATAAAAAAAGCCTGACTCCACTTCCCGCGTTTACTGATTACTAGCGAA
GCTGCGGGTGCATTTTTTCAAGATAAAGGCATCCCCGATTATATTCTATACCGATGTGGATTGCGCATAC
TTTGTGAACAGAAAGTGATAGCGTTGATGATTCTTCATTGGTCAGAAAATTATGAACGGTTTCTTCTATT
TTGTCTCTATATACTACGTATAGGAAATGTTTACATTTTCGTATTGTTTTCGATTCACTCTATGAATAGT
TCTTACTACAATTTTTTTGTCTAAAGAGTAATACTAGAGATAAACATAAAAAATGTAGAGGTCGAGTTTA
GATGCAAGTTCAAGGAGCGAAAGGTGGATGGGTAGGTTATATAGGGATATAGCACAGAGATATATAGCAA
AGAGATACTTTTGAGCAATGTTTGTGGAAGCGGTATTCGCAATATTTTAGTAGCTCGTTACAGTCCGGTG
CGTTTTTGGTTTTTTGAAAGTGCGTCATCAGAGCGCTTTTGGTTTTCAAAAGCGCTCTGAAGTTCCTATA
CTTTCTAGCTAGAGAATAGGAACTTCCCGAGCGGCCGCGTGTTACAAGCTTGACTCCAGCGTAACTGGAC
TGCAATCAACTCACTGGCTCACCTTCACGGGTGGGCCTTTCTTCGGTAGAAAATCAAAGGATCTTCTTGA
GATCCTTTTTTTCTGCGCGTAATCTGCTGCTTGCAAACAAAAAAACCACCGCTACCAGCGGTGGTTTGTT
TGCCGGATCAAGAGCTACCAACTCTTTTTCCGAGGTAACTGGCTTCAGCAGAGCGCAGATACCAAATACT
GTTCTTCTAGTGTAGCCGTAGTTAGGCCACCACTTCAAGAACTCTGTAGCACCGCCTACATACCTCGCTC
TGCTAATCCTGTTACCAGTGGCTGCTGCCAGTGGCGATAAGTCGTGTCTTACCGGGTTGGACTCAAGACG
ATAGTTACCGGATAAGGCGCAGCGGTCGGGCTGAACGGGGGGTTCGTGCACACAGCCCAGCTTGGAGCGA
ACGACCTACACCGAACTGAGATACCTACAGCGTGAGCTATGAGAAAGCGCCACGCTTCCCGAAGGGAGAA
AGGCGGACAGGTATCCGGTAAGCGGCAGGGTCGGAACAGGAGAGCGCACGAGGGAGCTTCCAGGGGTAAA
CGCCTGGTATCTTTATAGTCCTGTCGGGTTTCGCCACCTCTGACTTGAGCATCGATTTTTGTGATGCTCG
TCAGGGGGGCGGAGCCTATGGAAAAACGCCAGCAACGCAGAAAGGCCCACCCGAAGGTGAGCCAGGTGAT
TACATTTGGGCCCTCATCAGAGGTTTTCACCGTCATCACCGAAACGCGCGAGGCAGCTGCGGTAAAGCTC
ATCAGCGTGGTCGTGAAGCGATTCACAGATGTCTGCCTGTTCATCCGCGTCCAGCTCGTTGAGTTTCTCC
AGAAGCGTTAATGTCTGGCTTCTGATAAAGCGGGCCATGTTAAGGGCGGTTTTTTCCTGTTTGGTCACTT
ACCAATGCTTAATCAGTGAGGCACCTATCTCAGCGATCTGTCTATTTCGTTCATCCATAGTTGCCTGACT
CCCCGTCGTGTAGATAACTACGATGCGGGAGGGCTTACCATCTGGCCCCAGTGCTGCAATGATACCGCGA
GACCCACGCTCACCGGCTCCAGATTTATCAGCAATAAACCAGCCAGCCGGGAGGGCCGAGCGCAGAAGTG
ATCCTGCAACTTTATCCGCCTCCATCCAGTCTATTAATTGTTGCCGGGAAGCTAGAGTAAGTAGTTCGCC
AGTTAATAGTTTGCGCAACGTTGTTGCCATTGCTACAGGCATCGTGGTGTCACGCTCGTCGTTTGGTATG
GCTTCATTCAGCTCCGGTTCCCAACGATCAAGGCGAGTTACATGATCCCCCATGTTGTGCAAAAAAGCGG
TTAGCTCCTTCGGTCCTCCGATCGTTGCCAGAAGTAAGTTGGCCGCAGTGTTATCACTCATGGTTATGGC
AGCACTGCATAATTCTCTTACTGTCATGCCATCCGTGAGATGCTTTTCTGTGACTGGTGAGTACTCAACC
AAGTCATTCTGAGAATAGTGTATGCGGCGACCGAGTTGCTCTTGCCCGGCGTCAATACGGGATAATACCG
CGCCACATAGCAGAACTTTAAAAGTGCTCATCATTGGAAAACGTTCTTCGGGGCGTAAACTCTCAAGGAT
CTTACCGCTGTTGAGATCCAGTTCGATGTAACCCACTCGTGCACCCAACTGATCTTCAGCATCTTTTACT
TTCACCAGCGTTTCTGGGTGAGCAAAAACAGGAAGGCAAAATGCCGCAAAAAAGGGAATAAGGGCGACAC
GGAAATGTTGAATACTCATTTTAGCTTCCTTAGCTCCTGAAAATCTCGATAACTCAAAAAATACGCCCGG
TAGTGATCTTATTTCATTATGGTGAAAGTTGGAACCTCTTACGTGCCGATCAAGTCAAAAGCCTCCGGTC
GGAGGCTTTTGACTTTCTGCTATGGAGGTCAGGTATGATTTAAATGGTCAGTTAGA
Features (pLannotate 1.2.2; 14 found; start..end, strand, type, name):
     10..417     +  promoter       TEF1 promoter: S. cerevisiae TEF1; promoter for EF-1α
    431..967     +  CDS            R1A_SARS2 (fragment) (sequence partly withheld): Experimental evidence at protein level: Swiss-Prot protein existence level 1. [Non-structural protein 10]: Plays a pivotal role in viral transcription by stimulating both nsp14 3'-5' exoribonuclease and nsp16 2'-O-methyltransferase activities. Therefore plays an essential role in viral mRNAs cap methylation. From Severe acute respiratory syndrome coronavirus 2 (2019-nCoV) (SARS-CoV-2).
    985..1002    +  CDS            3xFLAG (fragment): three tandem FLAG® epitope tags, followed by an enterokinase cleavage site
   1080..1252    +  terminator     CYC1 terminator (fragment): S. cerevisiae CYC1; transcription terminator for CYC1
   1288..1464    +  promoter       URA3 promoter (fragment): S. cerevisiae URA3
   1465..2268    +  CDS            URA3: orotidine-5'-phosphate decarboxylase, required for uracil biosynthesis; S. cerevisiae URA3; yeast auxotrophic marker, counterselectable with 5-fluoroorotic acid (5-FOA)
   2351..3333    -  rep_origin     2μ ori: yeast 2μ plasmid origin of replication
   3411..3440    +  terminator     T3Te terminator: phage T3 early transcription terminator
   3462..4049    +  rep_origin     ori: high-copy-number ColE1/pMB1/pBR322/pUC origin of replication
   4061..4088    -  terminator     T7Te terminator: phage T7 early transcription terminator
   4112..4303    -  CDS            rop: Rop protein, which maintains plasmids at low copy number; rop
   4304..5164    -  CDS            AmpR: β-lactamase; bla; confers resistance to ampicillin, carbenicillin, and related antibiotics
   5165..5267    -  promoter       cat promoter: promoter of the E. coli cat gene encoding chloramphenicol acetyltransferase
   5268..5299    -  terminator     tonB terminator: bidirectional E. coli tonB-P14 transcription terminator
