[The description below was written by a language model from this plasmid's Addgene catalogue record and pLannotate feature annotations shown in this document.]
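Description:
pGBW-m4046461 is an E. coli–S. cerevisiae shuttle plasmid for episomal expression of the SARS-CoV-2 leader protein (nsp1, the first mature product of the ORF1ab polyprotein) in budding yeast. In bacteria it replicates from a high-copy ColE1/pUC-type origin and is selected with ampicillin. The β-lactamase gene is annotated as driven by a cat promoter, and the bacterial module is insulated by the T3Te, T7Te and tonB terminators. A short rop annotation lies next to AmpR, although the record lists the plasmid as high copy. In yeast, the 2μ origin supports multicopy episomal maintenance. URA3, under its own promoter, complements uracil auxotrophy and can be counterselected with 5-FOA.

The expression cassette places a wild-type insert of about 530 bp, made by gene synthesis, under the strong constitutive TEF1 promoter, with the CYC1 terminator downstream. Listing S. cerevisiae alongside the virus as the species may reflect yeast codon optimisation, but the record does not say so. The automated annotation matches this coding region to the SARS-CoV-2 replicase polyprotein 1a. The function text attached to that match describes nsp10, which is a generic note carried over from the polyprotein entry and does not describe this insert. According to the catalogue fields, the backbone adds a C-terminal thrombin cleavage site followed by 3xFLAG. The feature table detects only a short FLAG fragment there, and the thrombin site is not annotated.

The tag arrangement allows anti-FLAG detection or affinity capture, with optional removal of the tag by thrombin. The plasmid suits production of the viral protein in yeast, although the record gives no purpose beyond yeast expression.
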