Addgene plasmid #145430: pGBW-m4046461
Purpose: Yeast Expression plasmid for SARS-CoV-2 leader protein
Depositing lab: Ginkgo Bioworks & Benjie Chen. Depositing organization: Ginkgo Bioworks.
Backbone
  Vector backbone: AmpR; 2u URA3
  Backbone size w/o insert (bp): 4078
  Vector type: Yeast Expression
  Selectable markers: URA3
Growth in bacteria
  Bacterial resistance: Ampicillin, 100 μg/mL
  Growth temperature: 37°C
  Growth strain: DH5alpha
  Copy number: High Copy
Gene/Insert
  Gene/Insert name: SARS-CoV-2 leader protein
  Species: S. cerevisiae (budding yeast); Severe acute respiratory syndrome coronavirus 2
  Insert size (bp): 533
  Mutation: wt
  Entrez Gene: ORF1ab (a.k.a. GU280_gp01)
  Promoter: pTEF1
  Tag / fusion protein: Cleavable thrombin;3xFLAG (C terminal on backbone)
  Cloning method: Unknown
Resource information
  A portion of this plasmid was derived from a plasmid made by: GinkgoBioworks
Depositor comments: NCBI Reference Sequence: YP_009725297.1. Created by gene synthesis with Not1 site.
How to cite: pGBW-m4046461 was a gift from Ginkgo Bioworks & Benjie Chen (Addgene plasmid # 145430 ; http://n2t.net/addgene:145430 ; RRID:Addgene_145430)
